Addgene plasmid #65193: pYTK086
Purpose: Encodes URA3 3' Homology as a Type 7 part to be used in the Dueber YTK system
Depositing lab: John Dueber. Depositing organization: University of California, Berkeley. Publication: A Highly Characterized Yeast Toolkit for Modular, Multipart Assembly. Lee ME, DeLoache WC, Cervantes B, Dueber JE. ACS Synth Biol. 2015 Apr 14. 10.1021/sb500366v PubMed 25871405.
Backbone
  Vector backbone: pYTK001
  Vector type: Bacterial Expression
Growth in bacteria
  Bacterial resistance: Chloramphenicol, 25 μg/mL
  Growth temperature: 37°C
  Growth strain: DH10B
  Copy number: High Copy
Gene/Insert
  Gene/Insert name: URA3 3' Homology
  Species: S. cerevisiae (budding yeast)
  Cloning method: Restriction Enzyme; 5′ cloning site BsmBI (destroyed during cloning); 3′ cloning site BsmBI (destroyed during cloning)
Terms and licenses: Academic/Nonprofit Terms; Industry Terms: Not Available to Industry
Depositor comments: Type 7 and 8 parts are Yeast propagation machinery in the Dueber YTK. For more information, please visit the supplemental information in PMID:25871405.
How to cite: pYTK086 was a gift from John Dueber (Addgene plasmid # 65193 ; http://n2t.net/addgene:65193 ; RRID:Addgene_65193)
