[The description below was written by a language model from this plasmid's Addgene catalogue record and pLannotate feature annotations shown in this document.]
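Description:
pYTK086 is a small (about 2.2 kb) part-storage plasmid from the Dueber Yeast Toolkit (YTK), a modular Golden Gate-style system for hierarchical, multipart assembly of Saccharomyces cerevisiae constructs. It is built on the pYTK001 part entry vector and is maintained in E. coli at high copy through a ColE1/pUC-type origin. Selection relies on a chloramphenicol acetyltransferase (cat) gene driven by its native promoter and followed by a lambda t0 terminator. Although catalogued as a bacterial expression vector, it carries no annotated yeast origin, yeast marker or expression cassette. It serves purely as a donor of a DNA part.

The payload is the URA3 3' homology region from budding yeast, stored as a Type 7 part. It was inserted via BsmBI sites that were destroyed during cloning. In the toolkit, Type 7 and Type 8 positions hold the yeast propagation machinery, so this part is an alternative to a yeast replication origin. Assembled together with a corresponding 5' homology arm, it lets the finished construct be targeted to the chromosomal URA3 locus by homologous recombination rather than maintained episomally.

The automated annotation detects a TIM9 coding sequence within the insert. This is most plausibly genomic sequence lying downstream of URA3 that was captured in the homology arm, not a deliberately expressed gene. No promoter or tag is annotated with it, and the record does not give the exact boundaries of the homology region.
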