Features (pLannotate 1.2.2; 5 found; start..end, strand, type, name):
    199..459     +  CDS            TIM9: TIM9_YEAST - Experimental evidence at protein level: Swiss-Prot protein existence level 1. Mitochondrial intermembrane chaperone that participates in the import and insertion of multi-pass transmembrane proteins into the mitochondrial inner membrane. Also required for the transfer of beta- barrel precursors from the TOM complex to the sorting and assembly machinery (SAM complex) of the outer membrane. Acts as a chaperone-like protein that protects the hydrophobic precursors from aggregation and guide them through the mitochondrial intermembrane space. Compared to TIM10, it may have a strong st
    551..585     -  terminator     lambda t0 terminator: minimal transcription terminator from phage lambda (Scholtissek and Grosse, 1987)
    659..1315    -  CDS            cat: CAT_ECOLX - Experimental evidence at protein level: Swiss-Prot protein existence level 1. This enzyme is an effector of chloramphenicol resistance in bacteria. From Escherichia coli. This protein is used as a marker in many commonly used cloning vectors, such as pACYC184.
   1316..1413    -  promoter       cat promoter: promoter of the E. coli cat gene encoding chloramphenicol acetyltransferase
   1497..2085    +  rep_origin     ori: high-copy-number ColE1/pMB1/pBR322/pUC origin of replication
>Addgene plasmid #65193 | pYTK086 | depositor full sequence | sequence record 110246 | Full Sequence
TCGGTCTCAGAGTAGAGCACTTGAATCCACTGCCCCGGGAATCTCGGTCGTAATGATTTCTATAATGACG
AAAAAAAAAAAATTGGAAAGAAAAAGCTTCATGGCCTTTATAAAAAGGAACTATCCAATACCTCGCCAGA
ACCAAGTAACAGTATTTTACGGGGCACAAATCAAGAACAATAAGACAGGACTGTAAAGATGGACGCATTG
AACTCCAAAGAACAACAAGAGTTCCAAAAAGTAGTGGAACAAAAGCAAATGAAGGATTTCATGCGTTTGT
ACTCTAATCTGGTAGAAAGATGTTTCACAGACTGTGTCAATGACTTCACAACATCAAAGCTAACCAATAA
GGAACAAACATGCATCATGAAGTGCTCAGAAAAGTTCTTGAAGCATAGCGAACGTGTAGGGCAGCGTTTC
CAAGAACAAAACGCTGCCTTGGGACAAGGCTTGGGCCGATAAGGTGTACTGGCGTATATATATCTAATTA
TGTATCTCTGGTGTAGCCCATTTTTAGCATGTAAATATAAAGACCGATGAGACCAGACCAATAAAAAACG
CCCGGCGGCAACCGAGCGTTCTGAACAAATCCAGATGGAGTTCTGAGGTCATTACTGGATCTATCAACAG
GAGTCCAAGCGAGCTCGATATCAAATTACGCCCCGCCCTGCCACTCATCGCAGTACTGTTGTAATTCATT
AAGCATTCTGCCGACATGGAAGCCATCACAAACGGCATGATGAACCTGAATCGCCAGCGGCATCAGCACC
TTGTCGCCTTGCGTATAATATTTGCCCATGGTGAAAACGGGGGCGAAGAAGTTGTCCATATTGGCCACGT
TTAAATCAAAACTGGTGAAACTCACCCAGGGATTGGCTGAAACGAAAAACATATTCTCAATAAACCCTTT
AGGGAAATAGGCCAGGTTTTCACCGTAACACGCCACATCTTGCGAATATATGTGTAGAAACTGCCGGAAA
TCGTCGTGGTATTCACTCCAGAGCGATGAAAACGTTTCAGTTTGCTCATGGAAAACGGTGTAACAAGGGT
GAACACTATCCCATATCACCAGCTCACCGTCTTTCATTGCCATACGAAATTCCGGATGAGCATTCATCAG
GCGGGCAAGAATGTGAATAAAGGCCGGATAAAACTTGTGCTTATTTTTCTTTACGGTCTTTAAAAAGGCC
GTAATATCCAGCTGAACGGTCTGGTTATAGGTACATTGAGCAACTGACTGAAATGCCTCAAAATGTTCTT
TACGATGCCATTGGGATATATCAACGGTGGTATATCCAGTGATTTTTTTCTCCATTTTAGCTTCCTTAGC
TCCTGAAAATCTCGATAACTCAAAAAATACGCCCGGTAGTGATCTTATTTCATTATGGTGAAAGTTGGAA
CCTCTTACGTGCCCGATCAATCATGACCAAAATCCCTTAACGTGAGTTTTCGTTCCACTGAGCGTCAGAC
CCCGTAGAAAAGATCAAAGGATCTTCTTGAGATCCTTTTTTTCTGCGCGTAATCTGCTGCTTGCAAACAA
AAAAACCACCGCTACCAGCGGTGGTTTGTTTGCCGGATCAAGAGCTACCAACTCTTTTTCCGAAGGTAAC
TGGCTTCAGCAGAGCGCAGATACCAAATACTGTTCTTCTAGTGTAGCCGTAGTTAGGCCACCACTTCAAG
AACTCTGTAGCACCGCCTACATACCTCGCTCTGCTAATCCTGTTACCAGTGGCTGCTGCCAGTGGCGATA
AGTCGTGTCTTACCGGGTTGGACTCAAGACGATAGTTACCGGATAAGGCGCAGCGGTCGGGCTGAACGGG
GGGTTCGTGCACACAGCCCAGCTTGGAGCGAACGACCTACACCGAACTGAGATACCTACAGCGTGAGCTA
TGAGAAAGCGCCACGCTTCCCGAAGGGAGAAAGGCGGACAGGTATCCGGTAAGCGGCAGGGTCGGAACAG
GAGAGCGCACGAGGGAGCTTCCAGGGGGAAACGCCTGGTATCTTTATAGTCCTGTCGGGTTTCGCCACCT
CTGACTTGAGCGTCGATTTTTGTGATGCTCGTCAGGGGGGCGGAGCCTATGGAAAAACGCCAGCAACGCG
GCCTTTTTACGGTTCCTGGCCTTTTGCTGGCCTTTTGCTCACATGTTCTTTCCTGCGTTATCCCCTGATT
CTGTGGATAACCGTAG
