>Addgene plasmid #65193 | pYTK086 | addgene partial sequence | sequence record 112242 | pRS414-R 5'-CACCTCTGACTTGAGCGTCG-3'
GGGGGCGGAGCCTATGGAAAAACGCCAGCAACGCGGCCTTTTTACGGTTCCTGGCCTTTTGCTGGCCTTT
TGCTCACATGTTCTTTCCTGCGTTATCCCCTGATTCTGTGGATAACCGTAGTCGGTCTCAGAGTAGAGCA
CTTGAATCCACTGCCCCGGGAATCTCGGTCGTAATGATTTCTATAATGACGAAAAAAAAAAAATTGGAAA
GAAAAAGCTTCATGGCCTTTATAAAAAGGAACTATCCAATACCTCGCCAGAACCAAGTAACAGTATTTTA
CGGGGCACAAATCAAGAACAATAAGACAGGACTGTAAAGATGGACGCATTGAACTCCAAAGAACAACAAG
AGTTCCAAAAAGTAGTGGAACAAAAGCAAATGAAGGATTTCATGCGTTTGTACTCTAATCTGGTAGAAAG
ATGTTTCACAGACTGTGTCAATGACTTCACAACATCAAAGCTAACCAATAAGGAACAAACATGCATCATG
AAGTGCTCAGAAAAGTTCTTGAAGCATAGCGAACGTGTAGGGCAGCGTTTCCAAGAACAAAACGCTGCCT
TGGGACAAGGCTTGGGCCGATAAGGTGTACTGGCGTATATATATCTAATTATGTATCTCTGGTGTAGCCC
ATTTTTAGCATGTAAATATAAAGACCGATGAGACCAGACCAATAAAAAACGCCCGGCGGCAACCGAGCGT
TCTGAACAAATCCAGATGGAGTTCTGAGGTCATTACTGGATCTATCAACAGGAGTCCAAGCGAGCTCGAT
ATCAAATTACGCCCCGCCCTGCCACTCATCGCAGTACTGTTGTAATTCATTAAGCATTCTGCCGACATGG
AAGCCATCACAAACGGCATGATGAACCTGAATCGCCAGCGGCATCAGCACCTTGTCGCCTTGCGTATAAT
ATTTGCCCATGGTGAAAACGGGGGCGAAAA
