>Addgene plasmid #65193 | pYTK086 | addgene partial sequence | sequence record 220945 | CAT-F 5'-GTTTGTGATGGCTTCCATGTC-3'
GTACTGCGATGAGTGGCAGGGCGGGGCGTAATTTGATATCGAGCTCGCTTGGACTCCTGTTGATAGATCC
AGTAATGACCTCAGAACTCCATCTGGATTTGTTCAGAACGCTCGGTTGCCGCCGGGCGTTTTTTATTGGT
CTGGTCTCATCGGTCTTTATATTTACATGCTAAAAATGGGCTACACCAGAGATACATAATTAGATATATA
TACGCCAGTACACCTTATCGGCCCAAGCCTTGTCCCAAGGCAGCGTTTTGTTCTTGGAAACGCTGCCCTA
CACGTTCGCTATGCTTCAAGAACTTTTCTGAGCACTTCATGATGCATGTTTGTTCCTTATTGGTTAGCTT
TGATGTTGTGAAGTCATTGACACAGTCTGTGAAACATCTTTCTACCAGATTAGAGTACAAACGCATGAAA
TCCTTCATTTGCTTTTGTTCCACTACTTTTTGGAACTCTTGTTGTTCTTTGGAGTTCAATGCGTCCATCT
TTACAGTCCTGTCTTATTGTTCTTGATTTGTGCCCCGTAAAATACTGTTACTTGGTTCTGGCGAGGTATT
GGATAGTTCCTTTTTATAAAGGCCATGAAGCTTTTTCTTTCCAATTTTTTTTTTTTCGTCATTATAGAAA
TCATTACGACCGAGATTCCCGGGGCAGTGGATTCAAGTGCTCTACTCTGAGACCGACTACGGTTATCCAC
AGAATCAGGGGATAACGCAGGAAAGAACATGTGAGCAAAAGGCCAGCAAAAGGCCAGGAACCGTAAAAAG
GCCGCGTTGCTGGCGTTTTTCCATAGGCTCCGCCCCCCTGACGAGCATCACAAAAATCGACGCTCAAGTC
AGAGGTGGCGAAACCCGACAGGACTATAAAGATACCAGGCGTTTCCCCCTG
